>Addgene plasmid #107457 | pCEP4-DAT-myc | depositor full sequence | sequence record 205793 | pCEP4-DAT-myc sequence 12121 bps
GCCGGCAAGGCCGGATCCAGACATGATAAGATACATTGATGAGTTTGGACAAACCACAACTAGAATGCAG
TGAAAAAAATGCTTTATTTGTGAAATTTGTGATGCTATTGCTTTATTTGTAACCATTATAAGCTGCAATA
AACAAGTTAACAACAACAATTGCATTCATTTTATGTTTCAGGTTCAGGGGGAGGTGTGGGAGGTTTTTTA
AAGCAAGTAAAACCTCTACAAATGTGGTATGGCTGATTATGATCCGGCTGCCTCGCGCGTTTCGGTGATG
ACGGTGAAAACCTCTGACACATGCAGCTCCCGGAGACGGTCACAGCTTGTCTGTAAGCGGATGCCGGGAG
CAGACAAGCCCGTCAGGGCGCGTCAGCGGGTGTTGGCGGGTGTCGGGGCGCAGCCATGAGGTCGACTCTA
GAGGATCGATCCCCGCCCCGGACGAACTAAACCTGACTACGACATCTCTGCCCCTTCTTCGCGGGGCAGT
GCATGTAATCCCTTCAGTTGGTTGGTACAACTTGCCAACTGGGCCCTGTTCCACATGTGACACGGGGGGG
GACCAAACACAAAGGGGTTCTCTGACTGTAGTTGACATCCTTATAAATGGATGTGCACATTTGCCAACAC
TGAGTGGCTTTCATCCTGGAGCAGACTTTGCAGTCTGTGGACTGCAACACAACATTGCCTTTATGTGTAA
CTCTTGGCTGAAGCTCTTACACCAATGCTGGGGGACATGTACCTCCCAGGGGCCCAGGAAGACTACGGGA
GGCTACACCAACGTCAATCAGAGGGGCCTGTGTAGCTACCGATAAGCGGACCCTCAAGAGGGCATTAGCA
ATAGTGTTTATAAGGCCCCCTTGTTAACCCTAAACGGGTAGCATATGCTTCCCGGGTAGTAGTATATACT
ATCCAGACTAACCCTAATTCAATAGCATATGTTACCCAACGGGAAGCATATGCTATCGAATTAGGGTTAG
TAAAAGGGTCCTAAGGAACAGCGATATCTCCCACCCCATGAGCTGTCACGGTTTTATTTACATGGGGTCA
GGATTCCACGAGGGTAGTGAACCATTTTAGTCACAAGGGCAGTGGCTGAAGATCAAGGAGCGGGCAGTGA
ACTCTCCTGAATCTTCGCCTGCTTCTTCATTCTCCTTCGTTTAGCTAATAGAATAACTGCTGAGTTGTGA
ACAGTAAGGTGTATGTGAGGTGCTCGAAAACAAGGTTTCAGGTGACGCCCCCAGAATAAAATTTGGACGG
GGGGTTCAGTGGTGGCATTGTGCTATGACACCAATATAACCCTCACAAACCCCTTGGGCAATAAATACTA
GTGTAGGAATGAAACATTCTGAATATCTTTAACAATAGAAATCCATGGGGTGGGGACAAGCCGTAAAGAC
TGGATGTCCATCTCACACGAATTTATGGCTATGGGCAACACATAATCCTAGTGCAATATGATACTGGGGT
TATTAAGATGTGTCCCAGGCAGGGACCAAGACAGGTGAACCATGTTGTTACACTCTATTTGTAACAAGGG
GAAAGAGAGTGGACGCCGACAGCAGCGGACTCCACTGGTTGTCTCTAACACCCCCGAAAATTAAACGGGG
CTCCACGCCAATGGGGCCCATAAACAAAGACAAGTGGCCACTCTTTTTTTTGAAATTGTGGAGTGGGGGC
ACGCGTCAGCCCCCACACGCCGCCCTGCGGTTTTGGACTGTAAAATAAGGGTGTAATAACTTGGCTGATT
GTAACCCCGCTAACCACTGCGGTCAAACCACTTGCCCACAAAACCACTAATGGCACCCCGGGGAATACCT
GCATAAGTAGGTGGGCGGGCCAAGATAGGGGCGCGATTGCTGCGATCTGGAGGACAAATTACACACACTT
GCGCCTGAGCGCCAAGCACAGGGTTGTTGGTCCTCATATTCACGAGGTCGCTGAGAGCACGGTGGGCTAA
TGTTGCCATGGGTAGCATATACTACCCAAATATCTGGATAGCATATGCTATCCTAATCTATATCTGGGTA
GCATAGGCTATCCTAATCTATATCTGGGTAGCATATGCTATCCTAATCTATATCTGGGTAGTATATGCTA
TCCTAATTTATATCTGGGTAGCATAGGCTATCCTAATCTATATCTGGGTAGCATATGCTATCCTAATCTA
TATCTGGGTAGTATATGCTATCCTAATCTGTATCCGGGTAGCATATGCTATCCTAATAGAGATTAGGGTA
GTATATGCTATCCTAATTTATATCTGGGTAGCATATACTACCCAAATATCTGGATAGCATATGCTATCCT
AATCTATATCTGGGTAGCATATGCTATCCTAATCTATATCTGGGTAGCATAGGCTATCCTAATCTATATC
TGGGTAGCATATGCTATCCTAATCTATATCTGGGTAGTATATGCTATCCTAATTTATATCTGGGTAGCAT
AGGCTATCCTAATCTATATCTGGGTAGCATATGCTATCCTAATCTATATCTGGGTAGTATATGCTATCCT
AATCTGTATCCGGGTAGCATATGCTATCCTCATGCATATACAGTCAGCATATGATACCCAGTAGTAGAGT
GGGAGTGCTATCCTTTGCATATGCCGCCACCTCCCAAGGGGGCGTGAATTTTCGCTGCTTGTCCTTTTCC
TGCTGGTTGCTCCCATTCTTAGGTGAATTTAAGGAGGCCAGGCTAAAGCCGTCGCATGTCTGATTGCTCA
CCAGGTAAATGTCGCTAATGTTTTCCAACGCGAGAAGGTGTTGAGCGCGGAGCTGAGTGACGTGACAACA
TGGGTATGCCCAATTGCCCCATGTTGGGAGGACGAAAATGGTGACAAGACAGATGGCCAGAAATACACCA
ACAGCACGCATGATGTCTACTGGGGATTTATTCTTTAGTGCGGGGGAATACACGGCTTTTAATACGATTG
AGGGCGTCTCCTAACAAGTTACATCACTCCTGCCCTTCCTCACCCTCATCTCCATCACCTCCTTCATCTC
CGTCATCTCCGTCATCACCCTCCGCGGCAGCCCCTTCCACCATAGGTGGAAACCAGGGAGGCAAATCTAC
TCCATCGTCAAAGCTGCACACAGTCACCCTGATATTGCAGGTAGGAGCGGGCTTTGTCATAACAAGGTCC
TTAATCGCATCCTTCAAAACCTCAGCAAATATATGAGTTTGTAAAAAGACCATGAAATAACAGACAATGG
ACTCCCTTAGCGGGCCAGGTTGTGGGCCGGGTCCAGGGGCCATTCCAAAGGGGAGACGACTCAATGGTGT
AAGACGACATTGTGGAATAGCAAGGGCAGTTCCTCGCCTTAGGTTGTAAAGGGAGGTCTTACTACCTCCA
TATACGAACACACCGGCGACCCAAGTTCCTTCGTCGGTAGTCCTTTCTACGTGACTCCTAGCCAGGAGAG
CTCTTAAACCTTCTGCAATGTTCTCAAATTTCGGGTTGGAACCTCCTTGACCACGATGCTTTCCAAACCA
CCCTCCTTTTTTGCGCCTGCCTCCATCACCCTGACCCCGGGGTCCAGTGCTTGGGCCTTCTCCTGGGTCA
TCTGCGGGGCCCTGCTCTATCGCTCCCGGGGGCACGTCAGGCTCACCATCTGGGCCACCTTCTTGGTGGT
ATTCAAAATAATCGGCTTCCCCTACAGGGTGGAAAAATGGCCTTCTACCTGGAGGGGGCCTGCGCGGTGG
AGACCCGGATGATGATGACTGACTACTGGGACTCCTGGGCCTCTTTTCTCCACGTCCACGACCTCTCCCC
CTGGCTCTTTCACGACTTCCCCCCCTGGCTCTTTCACGTCCTCTACCCCGGCGGCCTCCACTACCTCCTC
GACCCCGGCCTCCACTACCTCCTCGACCCCGGCCTCCACTGCCTCCTCGACCCCGGCCTCCACCTCCTGC
TCCTGCCCCTCCTGCTCCTGCCCCTCCTCCTGCTCCTGCCCCTCCTGCCCCTCCTGCTCCTGCCCCTCCT
GCCCCTCCTGCTCCTGCCCCTCCTGCCCCTCCTGCTCCTGCCCCTCCTGCCCCTCCTCCTGCTCCTGCCC
CTCCTGCCCCTCCTCCTGCTCCTGCCCCTCCTGCCCCTCCTGCTCCTGCCCCTCCTGCCCCTCCTGCTCC
TGCCCCTCCTGCCCCTCCTGCTCCTGCCCCTCCTGCTCCTGCCCCTCCTGCTCCTGCCCCTCCTGCTCCT
GCCCCTCCTGCCCCTCCTGCCCCTCCTCCTGCTCCTGCCCCTCCTGCTCCTGCCCCTCCTGCCCCTCCTG
CCCCTCCTGCTCCTGCCCCTCCTCCTGCTCCTGCCCCTCCTGCCCCTCCTGCCCCTCCTCCTGCTCCTGC
CCCTCCTGCCCCTCCTCCTGCTCCTGCCCCTCCTCCTGCTCCTGCCCCTCCTGCCCCTCCTGCCCCTCCT
CCTGCTCCTGCCCCTCCTGCCCCTCCTCCTGCTCCTGCCCCTCCTCCTGCTCCTGCCCCTCCTGCCCCTC
CTGCCCCTCCTCCTGCTCCTGCCCCTCCTCCTGCTCCTGCCCCTCCTGCCCCTCCTGCCCCTCCTGCCCC
TCCTCCTGCTCCTGCCCCTCCTCCTGCTCCTGCCCCTCCTGCTCCTGCCCCTCCCGCTCCTGCTCCTGCT
CCTGTTCCACCGTGGGTCCCTTTGCAGCCAATGCAACTTGGACGTTTTTGGGGTCTCCGGACACCATCTC
TATGTCTTGGCCCTGATCCTGAGCCGCCCGGGGCTCCTGGTCTTCCGCCTCCTCGTCCTCGTCCTCTTCC
CCGTCCTCGTCCATGGTTATCACCCCCTCTTCTTTGAGGTCCACTGCCGCCGGAGCCTTCTGGTCCAGAT
GTGTCTCCCTTCTCTCCTAGGCCATTTCCAGGTCCTGTACCTGGCCCCTCGTCAGACATGATTCACACTA
AAAGAGATCAATAGACATCTTTATTAGACGACGCTCAGTGAATACAGGGAGTGCAGACTCCTGCCCCCTC
CAACAGCCCCCCCACCCTCATCCCCTTCATGGTCGCTGTCAGACAGATCCAGGTCTGAAAATTCCCCATC
CTCCGAACCATCCTCGTCCTCATCACCAATTACTCGCAGCCCGGAAAACTCCCGCTGAACATCCTCAAGA
TTTGCGTCCTGAGCCTCAAGCCAGGCCTCAAATTCCTCGTCCCCCTTTTTGCTGGACGGTAGGGATGGGG
ATTCTCGGGACCCCTCCTCTTCCTCTTCAAGGTCACCAGACAGAGATGCTACTGGGGCAACGGAAGAAAA
GCTGGGTGCGGCCTGTGAGGATCAGCTTATCGATGATAAGCTGTCAAACATGAGAATTCTTGAAGACGAA
AGGGCCTCGTGATACGCCTATTTTTATAGGTTAATGTCATGATAATAATGGTTTCTTAGACGTCAGGTGG
CACTTTTCGGGGAAATGTGCGCGGAACCCCTATTTGTTTATTTTTCTAAATACATTCAAATATGTATCCG
CTCATGAGACAATAACCCTGATAAATGCTTCAATAATATTGAAAAAGGAAGAGTATGAGTATTCAACATT
TCCGTGTCGCCCTTATTCCCTTTTTTGCGGCATTTTGCCTTCCTGTTTTTGCTCACCCAGAAACGCTGGT
GAAAGTAAAAGATGCTGAAGATCAGTTGGGTGCACGAGTGGGTTACATCGAACTGGATCTCAACAGCGGT
AAGATCCTTGAGAGTTTTCGCCCCGAAGAACGTTTTCCAATGATGAGCACTTTTAAAGTTCTGCTATGTG
GCGCGGTATTATCCCGTGTTGACGCCGGGCAAGAGCAACTCGGTCGCCGCATACACTATTCTCAGAATGA
CTTGGTTGAGTACTCACCAGTCACAGAAAAGCATCTTACGGATGGCATGACAGTAAGAGAATTATGCAGT
GCTGCCATAACCATGAGTGATAACACTGCGGCCAACTTACTTCTGACAACGATCGGAGGACCGAAGGAGC
TAACCGCTTTTTTGCACAACATGGGGGATCATGTAACTCGCCTTGATCGTTGGGAACCGGAGCTGAATGA
AGCCATACCAAACGACGAGCGTGACACCACGATGCCTGCAGCAATGGCAACAACGTTGCGCAAACTATTA
ACTGGCGAACTACTTACTCTAGCTTCCCGGCAACAATTAATAGACTGGATGGAGGCGGATAAAGTTGCAG
GACCACTTCTGCGCTCGGCCCTTCCGGCTGGCTGGTTTATTGCTGATAAATCTGGAGCCGGTGAGCGTGG
GTCTCGCGGTATCATTGCAGCACTGGGGCCAGATGGTAAGCCCTCCCGTATCGTAGTTATCTACACGACG
GGGAGTCAGGCAACTATGGATGAACGAAATAGACAGATCGCTGAGATAGGTGCCTCACTGATTAAGCATT
GGTAACTGTCAGACCAAGTTTACTCATATATACTTTAGATTGATTTAAAACTTCATTTTTAATTTAAAAG
GATCTAGGTGAAGATCCTTTTTGATAATCTCATGACCAAAATCCCTTAACGTGAGTTTTCGTTCCACTGA
GCGTCAGACCCCGTAGAAAAGATCAAAGGATCTTCTTGAGATCCTTTTTTTCTGCGCGTAATCTGCTGCT
TGCAAACAAAAAAACCACCGCTACCAGCGGTGGTTTGTTTGCCGGATCAAGAGCTACCAACTCTTTTTCC
GAAGGTAACTGGCTTCAGCAGAGCGCAGATACCAAATACTGTCCTTCTAGTGTAGCCGTAGTTAGGCCAC
CACTTCAAGAACTCTGTAGCACCGCCTACATACCTCGCTCTGCTAATCCTGTTACCAGTGGCTGCTGCCA
GTGGCGATAAGTCGTGTCTTACCGGGTTGGACTCAAGACGATAGTTACCGGATAAGGCGCAGCGGTCGGG
CTGAACGGGGGGTTCGTGCACACAGCCCAGCTTGGAGCGAACGACCTACACCGAACTGAGATACCTACAG
CGTGAGCTATGAGAAAGCGCCACGCTTCCCGAAGGGAGAAAGGCGGACAGGTATCCGGTAAGCGGCAGGG
TCGGAACAGGAGAGCGCACGAGGGAGCTTCCAGGGGGAAACGCCTGGTATCTTTATAGTCCTGTCGGGTT
TCGCCACCTCTGACTTGAGCGTCGATTTTTGTGATGCTCGTCAGGGGGGCGGAGCCTATGGAAAAACGCC
AGCAACGCGGCCTTTTTACGGTTCCTGGCCTTTTGCTGGCCTTGAAGCTGTCCCTGATGGTCGTCATCTA
CCTGCCTGGACAGCATGGCCTGCAACGCGGGCATCCCGATGCCGCCGGAAGCGAGAAGAATCATAATGGG
GAAGGCCATCCAGCCTCGCGTCGCGAACGCCAGCAAGACGTAGCCCAGCGCGTCGGCCCCGAGATGCGCC
GCGTGCGGCTGCTGGAGATGGCGGACGCGATGGATATGTTCTGCCAAGGGTTGGTTTGCGCATTCACAGT
TCTCCGCAAGAATTGATTGGCTCCAATTCTTGGAGTGGTGAATCCGTTAGCGAGGTGCCGCCCTGCTTCA
TCCCCGTGGCCCGTTGCTCGCGTTTGCTGGCGGTGTCCCCGGAAGAAATATATTTGCATGTCTTTAGTTC
TATGATGACACAAACCCCGCCCAGCGTCTTGTCATTGGCGAATTCGAACACGCAGATGCAGTCGGGGCGG
CGCGGTCCGAGGTCCACTTCGCATATTAAGGTGACGCGTGTGGCCTCGAACACCGAGCGACCCTGCAGCG
ACCCGCTTAACAGCGTCAACAGCGTGCCGCAGATCCCGGGGGGCAATGAGATATGAAAAAGCCTGAACTC
ACCGCGACGTCTGTCGAGAAGTTTCTGATCGAAAAGTTCGACAGCGTCTCCGACCTGATGCAGCTCTCGG
AGGGCGAAGAATCTCGTGCTTTCAGCTTCGATGTAGGAGGGCGTGGATATGTCCTGCGGGTAAATAGCTG
CGCCGATGGTTTCTACAAAGATCGTTATGTTTATCGGCACTTTGCATCGGCCGCGCTCCCGATTCCGGAA
GTGCTTGACATTGGGGAATTCAGCGAGAGCCTGACCTATTGCATCTCCCGCCGTGCACAGGGTGTCACGT
TGCAAGACCTGCCTGAAACCGAACTGCCCGCTGTTCTGCAGCCGGTCGCGGAGGCCATGGATGCGATCGC
TGCGGCCGATCTTAGCCAGACGAGCGGGTTCGGCCCATTCGGACCGCAAGGAATCGGTCAATACACTACA
TGGCGTGATTTCATATGCGCGATTGCTGATCCCCATGTGTATCACTGGCAAACTGTGATGGACGACACCG
TCAGTGCGTCCGTCGCGCAGGCTCTCGATGAGCTGATGCTTTGGGCCGAGGACTGCCCCGAAGTCCGGCA
CCTCGTGCACGCGGATTTCGGCTCCAACAATGTCCTGACGGACAATGGCCGCATAACAGCGGTCATTGAC
TGGAGCGAGGCGATGTTCGGGGATTCCCAATACGAGGTCGCCAACATCTTCTTCTGGAGGCCGTGGTTGG
CTTGTATGGAGCAGCAGACGCGCTACTTCGAGCGGAGGCATCCGGAGCTTGCAGGATCGCCGCGGCTCCG
GGCGTATATGCTCCGCATTGGTCTTGACCAACTCTATCAGAGCTTGGTTGACGGCAATTTCGATGATGCA
GCTTGGGCGCAGGGTCGATGCGACGCAATCGTCCGATCCGGAGCCGGGACTGTCGGGCGTACACAAATCG
CCCGCAGAAGCGCGGCCGTCTGGACCGATGGCTGTGTAGAAGTACTCGCCGATAGTGGAAACCGACGCCC
CAGCACTCGTCCGGATCGGGAGATGGGGGAGGCTAACTGAAACACGGAAGGAGACAATACCGGAAGGAAC
CCGCGCTATGACGGCAATAAAAAGACAGAATAAAACGCACGGGTGTTGGGTCGTTTGTTCATAAACGCGG
GGTTCGGTCCCAGGGCTGGCACTCTGTCGATACCCCACCGAGACCCCATTGGGGCCAATACGCCCGCGTT
TCTTCCTTTTCCCCACCCCACCCCCCAAGTTCGGGTGAAGGCCCAGGGCTCGCAGCCAACGTCGGGGCGG
CAGGCCCTGCCATAGCCACTGGCCCCGTGGGTTAGGGACGGGGTCCCCCATGGGGAATGGTTTATGGTTC
GTGGGGGTTATTATTTTGGGCGTTGCGTGGGGTCAGGTCCACGACTGGACTGAGCAGACAGACCCATGGT
TTTTGGATGGCCTGGGCATGGACCGCATGTACTGGCGCGACACGAACACCGGGCGTCTGTGGCTGCCAAA
CACCCCCGACCCCCAAAAACCACCGCGCGGATTTCTGGCGTGCCAAGCTAGTCGACCAATTCTCATGTTT
GACAGCTTATCATCGCAGATCCGGGCAACGTTGTTGCCATTGCTGCAGGCGCAGAACTGGTAGGTATGGA
AGATCTATACATTGAATCAATATTGGCAATTAGCCATATTAGTCATTGGTTATATAGCATAAATCAATAT
TGGCTATTGGCCATTGCATACGTTGTATCTATATCATAATATGTACATTTATATTGGCTCATGTCCAATA
TGACCGCCATGTTGACATTGATTATTGACTAGTTATTAATAGTAATCAATTACGGGGTCATTAGTTCATA
GCCCATATATGGAGTTCCGCGTTACATAACTTACGGTAAATGGCCCGCCTGGCTGACCGCCCAACGACCC
CCGCCCATTGACGTCAATAATGACGTATGTTCCCATAGTAACGCCAATAGGGACTTTCCATTGACGTCAA
TGGGTGGAGTATTTACGGTAAACTGCCCACTTGGCAGTACATCAAGTGTATCATATGCCAAGTCCGCCCC
CTATTGACGTCAATGACGGTAAATGGCCCGCCTGGCATTATGCCCAGTACATGACCTTACGGGACTTTCC
TACTTGGCAGTACATCTACGTATTAGTCATCGCTATTACCATGGTGATGCGGTTTTGGCAGTACACCAAT
GGGCGTGGATAGCGGTTTGACTCACGGGGATTTCCAAGTCTCCACCCCATTGACGTCAATGGGAGTTTGT
TTTGGCACCAAAATCAACGGGACTTTCCAAAATGTCGTAATAACCCCGCCCCGTTGACGCAAATGGGCGG
TAGGCGTGTACGGTGGGAGGTCTATATAAGCAGAGCTCGTTTAGTGAACCGTCAGATCTCTAGAAGCTGG
GTACCAGCTGCTAGCGCCACCATGAGCAAGTCCAAATGCAGCGTAGGACTGATGTCTAGCGTGGTAGCCC
CTGCCAAAGAGCCTAACGCGGTGGGACCAAAAGAGGTGGAATTGATCCTTGTGAAGGAGCAGAATGGCGT
GCAGCTGACCAGTAGCACTCTGACCAACCCCAGGCAATCTCCGGTGGAAGCCCAAGACCGCGAGACCTGG
GGCAAAAAGATCGACTTCCTGCTCTCCGTCATCGGCTTCGCCGTGGATCTGGCCAATGTGTGGAGGTTCC
CCTACTTGTGCTACAAGAACGGCGGAGGGGCTTTCTTGGTGCCGTATCTCCTGTTTATGGTCATTGCTGG
GATGCCACTGTTCTATATGGAGCTGGCGCTGGGACAGTTCAATAGGGAGGGCGCAGCAGGTGTATGGAAA
ATCTGCCCCATCCTGAAGGGTGTTGGATTCACGGTTATTCTGATTTCTCTGTACGTGGGCTTTTTCTATA
ACGTGATCATAGCTTGGGCCCTGCATTACCTGTTCAGTTCATTTACGACCGAGCTGCCATGGATACACTG
CAACAACAGCTGGAACAGCCCCAATTGCTCAGACGCCCACCCGGGCGACTCAAGCGGAGACTCTTCCGGC
GGTTCAGGTGGGGGCGAGCAAAAGCTGATCTCAGAAGAGGACCTTGGCAGCCCCGGAGGCAGCAGCGGCT
CCAGCGGTCTGAATGATACCTTTGGAACCACGCCTGCCGCCGAGTACTTCGAGAGGGGCGTGTTGCATCT
GCACCAAAGCCACGGCATCGACGATCTTGGCCCTCCGAGGTGGCAGTTGACCGCGTGCCTGGTGCTCGTG
ATCGTTCTCCTTTACTTCAGCCTGTGGAAGGGCGTCAAAACTAGCGGCAAAGTTGTTTGGATAACGGCGA
CCATGCCGTACGTTGTTCTGACCGCATTGTTGCTTAGGGGGGTTACCCTGCCGGGAGCCATTGACGGTAT
ACGGGCCTATCTGAGCGTGGATTTCTACAGACTCTGTGAAGCTTCCGTATGGATCGACGCGGCCACCCAA
GTGTGCTTTAGCCTGGGAGTGGGATTCGGGGTGCTCATCGCCTTCTCTTCTTACAACAAATTCACGAATA
ATTGCTACCGCGACGCGATCGTGACCACATCAATCAACTCATTGACCTCCTTTTCTAGCGGGTTCGTCGT
ATTCAGCTTCCTTGGCTACATGGCCCAGAAACACAGCGTGCCAATCGGGGACGTCGCGAAGGACGGCCCT
GGCTTGATCTTTATCATCTACCCCGAGGCCATCGCGACCCTCCCCCTGAGCAGCGCATGGGCCGTGGTCT
TTTTCATCATGCTGCTGACGTTGGGCATTGACTCAGCCATGGGCGGAATGGAGAGCGTCATCACCGGCCT
GATCGATGAGTTCCAACTGCTGCACAGGCACAGGGAATTGTTCACTCTTTTCATAGTTCTGGCAACGTTT
CTGCTGTCCCTGTTTTGCGTGACTAATGGCGGTATCTACGTGTTCACCCTGCTGGACCACTTTGCAGCCG
GGACCAGCATCCTGTTCGGTGTTTTGATCGAGGCGATAGGAGTGGCCTGGTTCTACGGCGTGGGCCAGTT
CAGCGACGACATACAACAGATGACAGGCCAGAGGCCCAGCCTCTATTGGAGACTGTGCTGGAAACTGGTA
AGTCCCTGCTTTCTCTTGTTCGTGGTTGTGGTAAGCATAGTGACATTCCGACCCCCTCATTACGGCGCAT
ACATTTTCCCCGACTGGGCTAATGCTCTTGGCTGGGTCATCGCAACCAGCTCTATGGCGATGGTCCCCAT
TTATGCCGCCTACAAGTTCTGTAGCTTGCCCGGTAGCTTTAGGGAGAAACTTGCTTACGCTATTGCCCCC
GAGAAGGATCGGGAGCTTGTCGATCGGGGGGAAGTGAGGCAGTTCACCTTGAGGCACTGGTTGAAAGTGT
AATAGCTCGAG
Features (pLannotate 1.2.2; 22 found; start..end, strand, type, name):
     14..148     -  polyA_signal   SV40 poly(A) signal: SV40 polyadenylation signal
    171..254     -  CDS            large T antigen (fragment): large T antigen from SV40 (simian virus 40)
    257..297     +  CDS            rop (fragment): Rop protein, which maintains plasmids at low copy number; rop
    409..427     -  misc_feature   MCS (fragment): pUC18/19 multiple cloning site
    873..2662    -  rep_origin     oriP: Epstein-Barr virus oriP replication origin (Yates et al., 2000)
   2663..2881    -  CDS            gL (fragment): GL_EBVB9 - Experimental evidence at protein level: Swiss-Prot protein existence level 1. The heterodimer glycoprotein H-glycoprotein L is required for the fusion of viral and plasma membranes leading to virus entry into the host cell. Acts as a functional inhibitor of gH and maintains gH in an inhibited form. Upon binding to host integrins, gL dissociates from gH leading to activation of the viral fusion glycoproteins gB and gH. Fusion of EBV with B-lymphocytes requires the additional receptor- binding protein gp42, which forms a complex with gH/gL. The heterodimer gH/gL targets also host EPHA
   2964..4889    -  CDS            EBNA1: Epstein-Barr nuclear antigen 1, also known as EBNA-1 crucial for latent viral infection, and for episomal amplification of vectors containing the oriP origin (Okita et al., 2013)
   4927..5271    -  CDS            BRRF2_EBVB9 (fragment): Protein inferred from homology: Swiss-Prot protein existence level 3. From Epstein-Barr virus (strain B95-8) (HHV-4) (Human herpesvirus 4).
   5274..5297    -  promoter       tet promoter (fragment): E. coli promoter for tetracycline efflux protein gene
   5410..5514    +  promoter       AmpR promoter: bla
   5515..6375    +  CDS            AmpR: β-lactamase; bla; confers resistance to ampicillin, carbenicillin, and related antibiotics
   6546..7134    +  rep_origin     ori: high-copy-number ColE1/pMB1/pBR322/pUC origin of replication
   7180..7338    -  CDS            TcR (fragment): tetracycline efflux protein; tet; confers resistance to tetracycline
   7459..7659    -  CDS            MDV035 (fragment): UL24_GAHVM - Protein inferred from homology: Swiss-Prot protein existence level 3. May play a role in the dispersal of host nucleolin from the nucleolus throughout the nucleus leading to a decrease in ribosome biogenesis. From Gallid herpesvirus 2 (strain Chicken/Md5/ATCC VR-987) (GaHV-2) (Marek's disease herpesvirus type 1).
   7648..7710    +  promoter       Mini-TK promoter: minimal herpes simplex virus (HSV) thymidine kinase promoter
   7753..8790    +  CDS            HygR: hygromycin B phosphotransferase confers resistance to hygromycin
   8832..8880    +  polyA_signal   HSV TK poly(A) signal: herpes simplex virus thymidine kinase polyadenylation signal (Cole and Stacy, 1985)
   9080..9304    +  CDS            gH (fragment): GH_HHV11 - Experimental evidence at protein level: Swiss-Prot protein existence level 1. The heterodimer glycoprotein H-glycoprotein L is required for the fusion of viral and plasma membranes leading to virus entry into the host cell. Following initial binding to host receptor, membrane fusion is mediated by the fusion machinery composed of gB and the heterodimer gH/gL. May also be involved in the fusion between the virion envelope and the outer nuclear membrane during virion morphogenesis. From Human herpesvirus 1 (strain 17) (HHV-1) (Human herpes simplex virus 1).
   9335..9360    -  CDS            bla(M) (fragment): β-lactamase lacking the signal sequence; bla(M); allows cytosolic expression of β-lactamase
   9534..9913    +  enhancer       CMV enhancer: human cytomegalovirus immediate early enhancer
   9915..10114   +  promoter       CMV promoter: human cytomegalovirus (CMV) immediate early promoter
  10172..12109   +  CDS            SLC6A3: SC6A3_HUMAN - Also known as DAT1. Experimental evidence at protein level: Swiss-Prot protein existence level 1. Amine transporter (PubMed:1406597, PubMed:8302271, PubMed:15505207). Terminates the action of dopamine by its high affinity sodium-dependent reuptake into presynaptic terminals (By similarity). Regulator of light-dependent retinal hyaloid vessel regression, downstream of OPN5 signaling (By similarity). From Homo sapiens (Human).
