[The description below was written by a language model from this plasmid's Addgene catalogue record and pLannotate feature annotations shown in this document.]
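Description:
pCEP4-DAT-myc is a mammalian expression plasmid built on the Invitrogen pCEP4 backbone, an Epstein-Barr virus-based episomal vector. It carries the EBV oriP replication origin together with the EBNA1 coding sequence. Together these allow the plasmid to be replicated and retained as an extrachromosomal episome in permissive primate cells rather than depending on integration. In E. coli it is propagated through a high-copy ColE1/pUC-type origin and selected with ampicillin via the bla gene. In mammalian cells it is selected with hygromycin, using a hygromycin B phosphotransferase cassette driven by an HSV thymidine kinase promoter and ended by the TK polyadenylation signal. The full depositor sequence is about 12.1 kb. Several short annotated fragments (rop, tetracycline resistance, herpesvirus glycoprotein and other viral ORF pieces, SV40 large T) appear to be remnants of the backbone's construction rather than functional elements.

The payload is a codon-optimized human dopamine transporter (DAT, SLC6A3), cloned between NheI and XhoI sites that were both preserved. It is expressed from the CMV immediate early enhancer and promoter, and the SV40 polyadenylation signal lies just downstream of the insert across the circular junction. According to the record, a MYC epitope is inserted internally in extracellular loop 2. The feature table does not annotate the tag separately. An epitope in an extracellular loop can in principle be detected by antibody on intact cells, giving a readout of transporter surface expression. The associated publication describes deep mutagenesis of a transporter for uptake of a non-native substrate, which suggests this plasmid served as the expression construct or parent for such studies.
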