Addgene plasmid #107457: pCEP4-DAT-myc
Purpose: Mammalian expression plasmid for codon optimized hDAT with internal MYC tag inserted in ECL2
Depositing lab: Erik Procko. Depositing organization: University of Illinois at Urbana-Champaign. Publication: Deep Mutagenesis of a Transporter for Uptake of a Non-Native Substrate Identifies Conformationally Dynamic Regions. Young HJ, Chan M, Selvam B, Szymanski SK, Shukla D, Procko E. bioRxiv 2021.04.19.440442 10.1101/2021.04.19.440442.
Backbone
  Vector backbone: pCEP4
  Backbone manufacturer: Invitrogen
  Backbone size w/o insert (bp): 10410
  Vector type: Mammalian Expression
  Selectable markers: Hygromycin
Growth in bacteria
  Bacterial resistance: Ampicillin, 100 μg/mL
  Growth temperature: 37°C
  Growth strain: DH5alpha
  Copy number: High Copy
Gene/Insert
  Gene/Insert name: Dopamine Transporter (DAT) (alt name: SLC6A3)
  Species: H. sapiens (human)
  Insert size (bp): 1962
  Entrez Gene: SLC6A3 (a.k.a. DAT, DAT1, PKDYS, PKDYS1)
  Promoter: CMV
  Cloning method: Restriction Enzyme; 5′ cloning site NHE1 (not destroyed); 3′ cloning site XHO1 (not destroyed)
  Sequencing primers: 5′ CMV Forward; 3′ EBV Reverse
Terms and licenses: Academic/Nonprofit Terms; Industry Terms: Not Available to Industry
Depositor comments: Please visit https://doi.org/10.1101/2021.04.19.440442 for bioRxiv preprint.
How to cite: pCEP4-DAT-myc was a gift from Erik Procko (Addgene plasmid # 107457 ; http://n2t.net/addgene:107457 ; RRID:Addgene_107457)
