>Addgene plasmid #107457 | pCEP4-DAT-myc | addgene partial sequence | sequence record 205792 | Addgene Partial NGS Result
CTCCTGCCCCTCCTGCCCCTCCTCCTGCTCCTGCCCCTCCTCCTGCTCCTGCCCCTCCTGCTCCTGCCCC
TCCCGCTCCTGCTCCTGCTCCTGTTCCACCGTGGGTCCCTTTGCAGCCAATGCAACTTGGACGTTTTTGG
GGTCTCCGGACACCATCTCTATGTCTTGGCCCTGATCCTGAGCCGCCCGGGGCTCCTGGTCTTCCGCCTC
CTCGTCCTCGTCCTCTTCCCCGTCCTCGTCCATGGTTATCACCCCCTCTTCTTTGAGGTCCACTGCCGCC
GGAGCCTTCTGGTCCAGATGTGTCTCCCTTCTCTCCTAGGCCATTTCCAGGTCCTGTACCTGGCCCCTCG
TCAGACATGATTCACACTAAAAGAGATCAATAGACATCTTTATTAGACGACGCTCAGTGAATACAGGGAG
TGCAGACTCCTGCCCCCTCCAACAGCCCCCCCACCCTCATCCCCTTCATGGTCGCTGTCAGACAGATCCA
GGTCTGAAAATTCCCCATCCTCCGAACCATCCTCGTCCTCATCACCAATTACTCGCAGCCCGGAAAACTC
CCGCTGAACATCCTCAAGATTTGCGTCCTGAGCCTCAAGCCAGGCCTCAAATTCCTCGTCCCCCTTTTTG
CTGGACGGTAGGGATGGGGATTCTCGGGACCCCTCCTCTTCCTCTTCAAGGTCACCAGACAGAGATGCTA
CTGGGGCAACGGAAGAAAAGCTGGGTGCGGCCTGTGAGGATCAGCTTATCGATGATAAGCTGTCAAACAT
GAGAATTCTTGAAGACGAAAGGGCCTCGTGATACGCCTATTTTTATAGGTTAATGTCATGATAATAATGG
TTTCTTAGACGTCAGGTGGCACTTTTCGGGGAAATGTGCGCGGAACCCCTATTTGTTTATTTTTCTAAAT
ACATTCAAATATGTATCCGCTCATGAGACAATAACCCTGATAAATGCTTCAATAATATTGAAAAAGGAAG
AGTATGAGTATTCAACATTTCCGTGTCGCCCTTATTCCCTTTTTTGCGGCATTTTGCCTTCCTGTTTTTG
CTCACCCAGAAACGCTGGTGAAAGTAAAAGATGCTGAAGATCAGTTGGGTGCACGAGTGGGTTACATCGA
ACTGGATCTCAACAGCGGTAAGATCCTTGAGAGTTTTCGCCCCGAAGAACGTTTTCCAATGATGAGCACT
TTTAAAGTTCTGCTATGTGGCGCGGTATTATCCCGTGTTGACGCCGGGCAAGAGCAACTCGGTCGCCGCA
TACACTATTCTCAGAATGACTTGGTTGAGTACTCACCAGTCACAGAAAAGCATCTTACGGATGGCATGAC
AGTAAGAGAATTATGCAGTGCTGCCATAACCATGAGTGATAACACTGCGGCCAACTTACTTCTGACAACG
ATCGGAGGACCGAAGGAGCTAACCGCTTTTTTGCACAACATGGGGGATCATGTAACTCGCCTTGATCGTT
GGGAACCGGAGCTGAATGAAGCCATACCAAACGACGAGCGTGACACCACGATGCCTGCAGCAATGGCAAC
AACGTTGCGCAAACTATTAACTGGCGAACTACTTACTCTAGCTTCCCGGCAACAATTAATAGACTGGATG
GAGGCGGATAAAGTTGCAGGACCACTTCTGCGCTCGGCCCTTCCGGCTGGCTGGTTTATTGCTGATAAAT
CTGGAGCCGGTGAGCGTGGGTCTCGCGGTATCATTGCAGCACTGGGGCCAGATGGTAAGCCCTCCCGTAT
CGTAGTTATCTACACGACGGGGAGTCAGGCAACTATGGATGAACGAAATAGACAGATCGCTGAGATAGGT
GCCTCACTGATTAAGCATTGGTAACTGTCAGACCAAGTTTACTCATATATACTTTAGATTGATTTAAAAC
TTCATTTTTAATTTAAAAGGATCTAGGTGAAGATCCTTTTTGATAATCTCATGACCAAAATCCCTTAACG
TGAGTTTTCGTTCCACTGAGCGTCAGACCCCGTAGAAAAGATCAAAGGATCTTCTTGAGATCCTTTTTTT
CTGCGCGTAATCTGCTGCTTGCAAACAAAAAAACCACCGCTACCAGCGGTGGTTTGTTTGCCGGATCAAG
AGCTACCAACTCTTTTTCCGAAGGTAACTGGCTTCAGCAGAGCGCAGATACCAAATACTGTCCTTCTAGT
GTAGCCGTAGTTAGGCCACCACTTCAAGAACTCTGTAGCACCGCCTACATACCTCGCTCTGCTAATCCTG
TTACCAGTGGCTGCTGCCAGTGGCGATAAGTCGTGTCTTACCGGGTTGGACTCAAGACGATAGTTACCGG
ATAAGGCGCAGCGGTCGGGCTGAACGGGGGGTTCGTGCACACAGCCCAGCTTGGAGCGAACGACCTACAC
CGAACTGAGATACCTACAGCGTGAGCTATGAGAAAGCGCCACGCTTCCCGAAGGGAGAAAGGCGGACAGG
TATCCGGTAAGCGGCAGGGTCGGAACAGGAGAGCGCACGAGGGAGCTTCCAGGGGGAAACGCCTGGTATC
TTTATAGTCCTGTCGGGTTTCGCCACCTCTGACTTGAGCGTCGATTTTTGTGATGCTCGTCAGGGGGGCG
GAGCCTATGGAAAAACGCCAGCAACGCGGCCTTTTTACGGTTCCTGGCCTTTTGCTGGCCTTGAAGCTGT
CCCTGATGGTCGTCATCTACCTGCCTGGACAGCATGGCCTGCAACGCGGGCATCCCGATGCCGCCGGAAG
CGAGAAGAATCATAATGGGGAAGGCCATCCAGCCTCGCGTCGCGAACGCCAGCAAGACGTAGCCCAGCGC
GTCGGCCCCGAGATGCGCCGCGTGCGGCTGCTGGAGATGGCGGACGCGATGGATATGTTCTGCCAAGGGT
TGGTTTGCGCATTCACAGTTCTCCGCAAGAATTGATTGGCTCCAATTCTTGGAGTGGTGAATCCGTTAGC
GAGGTGCCGCCCTGCTTCATCCCCGTGGCCCGTTGCTCGCGTTTGCTGGCGGTGTCCCCGGAAGAAATAT
ATTTGCATGTCTTTAGTTCTATGATGACACAAACCCCGCCCAGCGTCTTGTCATTGGCGAATTCGAACAC
GCAGATGCAGTCGGGGCGGCGCGGTCCGAGGTCCACTTCGCATATTAAGGTGACGCGTGTGGCCTCGAAC
ACCGAGCGACCCTGCAGCGACCCGCTTAACAGCGTCAACAGCGTGCCGCAGATCCCGGGGGGCAATGAGA
TATGAAAAAGCCTGAACTCACCGCGACGTCTGTCGAGAAGTTTCTGATCGAAAAGTTCGACAGCGTCTCC
GACCTGATGCAGCTCTCGGAGGGCGAAGAATCTCGTGCTTTCAGCTTCGATGTAGGAGGGCGTGGATATG
TCCTGCGGGTAAATAGCTGCGCCGATGGTTTCTACAAAGATCGTTATGTTTATCGGCACTTTGCATCGGC
CGCGCTCCCGATTCCGGAAGTGCTTGACATTGGGGAATTCAGCGAGAGCCTGACCTATTGCATCTCCCGC
CGTGCACAGGGTGTCACGTTGCAAGACCTGCCTGAAACCGAACTGCCCGCTGTTCTGCAGCCGGTCGCGG
AGGCCATGGATGCGATCGCTGCGGCCGATCTTAGCCAGACGAGCGGGTTCGGCCCATTCGGACCGCAAGG
AATCGGTCAATACACTACATGGCGTGATTTCATATGCGCGATTGCTGATCCCCATGTGTATCACTGGCAA
ACTGTGATGGACGACACCGTCAGTGCGTCCGTCGCGCAGGCTCTCGATGAGCTGATGCTTTGGGCCGAGG
ACTGCCCCGAAGTCCGGCACCTCGTGCACGCGGATTTCGGCTCCAACAATGTCCTGACGGACAATGGCCG
CATAACAGCGGTCATTGACTGGAGCGAGGCGATGTTCGGGGATTCCCAATACGAGGTCGCCAACATCTTC
TTCTGGAGGCCGTGGTTGGCTTGTATGGAGCAGCAGACGCGCTACTTCGAGCGGAGGCATCCGGAGCTTG
CAGGATCGCCGCGGCTCCGGGCGTATATGCTCCGCATTGGTCTTGACCAACTCTATCAGAGCTTGGTTGA
CGGCAATTTCGATGATGCAGCTTGGGCGCAGGGTCGATGCGACGCAATCGTCCGATCCGGAGCCGGGACT
GTCGGGCGTACACAAATCGCCCGCAGAAGCGCGGCCGTCTGGACCGATGGCTGTGTAGAAGTACTCGCCG
ATAGTGGAAACCGACGCCCCAGCACTCGTCCGGATCGGGAGATGGGGGAGGCTAACTGAAACACGGAAGG
AGACAATACCGGAAGGAACCCGCGCTATGACGGCAATAAAAAGACAGAATAAAACGCACGGGTGTTGGGT
CGTTTGTTCATAAACGCGGGGTTCGGTCCCAGGGCTGGCACTCTGTCGATACCCCACCGAGACCCCATTG
GGGCCAATACGCCCGCGTTTCTTCCTTTTCCCCACCCCACCCCCCAAGTTCGGGTGAAGGCCCAGGGCTC
GCAGCCAACGTCGGGGCGGCAGGCCCTGCCATAGCCACTGGCCCCGTGGGTTAGGGACGGGGTCCCCCAT
GGGGAATGGTTTATGGTTCGTGGGGGTTATTATTTTGGGCGTTGCGTGGGGTCAGGTCCACGACTGGACT
GAGCAGACAGACCCATGGTTTTTGGATGGCCTGGGCATGGACCGCATGTACTGGCGCGACACGAACACCG
GGCGTCTGTGGCTGCCAAACACCCCCGACCCCCAAAAACCACCGCGCGGATTTCTGGCGTGCCAAGCTAG
TCGACCAATTCTCATGTTTGACAGCTTATCATCGCAGATCCGGGCAACGTTGTTGCCATTGCTGCAGGCG
CAGAACTGGTAGGTATGGAAGATCTATACATTGAATCAATATTGGCAATTAGCCATATTAGTCATTGGTT
ATATAGCATAAATCAATATTGGCTATTGGCCATTGCATACGTTGTATCTATATCATAATATGTACATTTA
TATTGGCTCATGTCCAATATGACCGCCATGTTGACATTGATTATTGACTAGTTATTAATAGTAATCAATT
ACGGGGTCATTAGTTCATAGCCCATATATGGAGTTCCGCGTTACATAACTTACGGTAAATGGCCCGCCTG
GCTGACCGCCCAACGACCCCCGCCCATTGACGTCAATAATGACGTATGTTCCCATAGTAACGCCAATAGG
GACTTTCCATTGACGTCAATGGGTGGAGTATTTACGGTAAACTGCCCACTTGGCAGTACATCAAGTGTAT
CATATGCCAAGTCCGCCCCCTATTGACGTCAATGACGGTAAATGGCCCGCCTGGCATTATGCCCAGTACA
TGACCTTACGGGACTTTCCTACTTGGCAGTACATCTACGTATTAGTCATCGCTATTACCATGGTGATGCG
GTTTTGGCAGTACACCAATGGGCGTGGATAGCGGTTTGACTCACGGGGATTTCCAAGTCTCCACCCCATT
GACGTCAATGGGAGTTTGTTTTGGCACCAAAATCAACGGGACTTTCCAAAATGTCGTAATAACCCCGCCC
CGTTGACGCAAATGGGCGGTAGGCGTGTACGGTGGGAGGTCTATATAAGCAGAGCTCGTTTAGTGAACCG
TCAGATCTCTAGAAGCTGGGTACCAGCTGCTAGCGCCACCATGAGCAAGTCCAAATGCAGCGTAGGACTG
ATGTCTAGCGTGGTAGCCCCTGCCAAAGAGCCTAACGCGGTGGGACCAAAAGAGGTGGAATTGATCCTTG
TGAAGGAGCAGAATGGCGTGCAGCTGACCAGTAGCACTCTGACCAACCCCAGGCAATCTCCGGTGGAAGC
CCAAGACCGCGAGACCTGGGGCAAAAAGATCGACTTCCTGCTCTCCGTCATCGGCTTCGCCGTGGATCTG
GCCAATGTGTGGAGGTTCCCCTACTTGTGCTACAAGAACGGCGGAGGGGCTTTCTTGGTGCCGTATCTCC
TGTTTATGGTCATTGCTGGGATGCCACTGTTCTATATGGAGCTGGCGCTGGGACAGTTCAATAGGGAGGG
CGCAGCAGGTGTATGGAAAATCTGCCCCATCCTGAAGGGTGTTGGATTCACGGTTATTCTGATTTCTCTG
TACGTGGGCTTTTTCTATAACGTGATCATAGCTTGGGCCCTGCATTACCTGTTCAGTTCATTTACGACCG
AGCTGCCATGGATACACTGCAACAACAGCTGGAACAGCCCCAATTGCTCAGACGCCCACCCGGGCGACTC
AAGCGGAGACTCTTCCGGCGGTTCAGGTGGGGGCGAGCAAAAGCTGATCTCAGAAGAGGACCTTGGCAGC
CCCGGAGGCAGCAGCGGCTCCAGCGGTCTGAATGATACCTTTGGAACCACGCCTGCCGCCGAGTACTTCG
AGAGGGGCGTGTTGCATCTGCACCAAAGCCACGGCATCGACGATCTTGGCCCTCCGAGGTGGCAGTTGAC
CGCGTGCCTGGTGCTCGTGATCGTTCTCCTTTACTTCAGCCTGTGGAAGGGCGTCAAAACTAGCGGCAAA
GTTGTTTGGATAACGGCGACCATGCCGTACGTTGTTCTGACCGCATTGTTGCTTAGGGGGGTTACCCTGC
CGGGAGCCATTGACGGTATACGGGCCTATCTGAGCGTGGATTTCTACAGACTCTGTGAAGCTTCCGTATG
GATCGACGCGGCCACCCAAGTGTGCTTTAGCCTGGGAGTGGGATTCGGGGTGCTCATCGCCTTCTCTTCT
TACAACAAATTCACGAATAATTGCTACCGCGACGCGATCGTGACCACATCAATCAACTCATTGACCTCCT
TTTCTAGCGGGTTCGTCGTATTCAGCTTCCTTGGCTACATGGCCCAGAAACACAGCGTGCCAATCGGGGA
CGTCGCGAAGGACGGCCCTGGCTTGATCTTTATCATCTACCCCGAGGCCATCGCGACCCTCCCCCTGAGC
AGCGCATGGGCCGTGGTCTTTTTCATCATGCTGCTGACGTTGGGCATTGACTCAGCCATGGGCGGAATGG
AGAGCGTCATCACCGGCCTGATCGATGAGTTCCAACTGCTGCACAGGCACAGGGAATTGTTCACTCTTTT
CATAGTTCTGGCAACGTTTCTGCTGTCCCTGTTTTGCGTGACTAATGGCGGTATCTACGTGTTCACCCTG
CTGGACCACTTTGCAGCCGGGACCAGCATCCTGTTCGGTGTTTTGATCGAGGCGATAGGAGTGGCCTGGT
TCTACGGCGTGGGCCAGTTCAGCGACGACATACAACAGATGACAGGCCAGAGGCCCAGCCTCTATTGGAG
ACTGTGCTGGAAACTGGTAAGTCCCTGCTTTCTCTTGTTCGTGGTTGTGGTAAGCATAGTGACATTCCGA
CCCCCTCATTACGGCGCATACATTTTCCCCGACTGGGCTAATGCTCTTGGCTGGGTCATCGCAACCAGCT
CTATGGCGATGGTCCCCATTTATGCCGCCTACAAGTTCTGTAGCTTGCCCGGTAGCTTTAGGGAGAAACT
TGCTTACGCTATTGCCCCCGAGAAGGATCGGGAGCTTGTCGATCGGGGGGAAGTGAGGCAGTTCACCTTG
AGGCACTGGTTGAAAGTGTAATAGCTCGAGGCCGGCAAGGCCGGATCCAGACATGATAAGATACATTGAT
GAGTTTGGACAAACCACAACTAGAATGCAGTGAAAAAAATGCTTTATTTGTGAAATTTGTGATGCTATTG
CTTTATTTGTAACCATTATAAGCTGCAATAAACAAGTTAACAACAACAATTGCATTCATTTTATGTTTCA
GGTTCAGGGGGAGGTGTGGGAGGTTTTTTAAAGCAAGTAAAACCTCTACAAATGTGGTATGGCTGATTAT
GATCCGGCTGCCTCGCGCGTTTCGGTGATGACGGTGAAAACCTCTGACACATGCAGCTCCCGGAGACGGT
CACAGCTTGTCTGTAAGCGGATGCCGGGAGCAGACAAGCCCGTCAGGGCGCGTCAGCGGGTGTTGGCGGG
TGTCGGGGCGCAGCCATGAGGTCGACTCTAGAGGATCGATCCCCGCCCCGGACGAACTAAACCTGACTAC
GACATCTCTGCCCCTTCTTCGCGGGGCAGTGCATGTAATCCCTTCAGTTGGTTGGTACAACTTGCCAACT
GGGCCCTGTTCCACATGTGACACGGGGGGGGACCAAACACAAAGGGGTTCTCTGACTGTAGTTGACATCC
TTATAAATGGATGTGCACATTTGCCAACACTGAGTGGCTTTCATCCTGGAGCAGACTTTGCAGTCTGTGG
ACTGCAACACAACATTGCCTTTATGTGTAACTCTTGGCTGAAGCTCTTACACCAATGCTGGGGGACATGT
ACCTCCCAGGGGCCCAGGAAGACTACGGGAGGCTACACCAACGTCAATCAGAGGGGCCTGTGTAGCTACC
GATAAGCGGACCCTCAAGAGGGCATTAGCAATAGTGTTTATAAGGCCCCCTTGTTAACCCTAAACGGGTA
GCATATGCTTCCCGGGTAGTAGTATATACTATCCAGACTAACCCTAATTCAATAGCATATGTTACCCAAC
GGGAAGCATATGCTATCGAATTAGGGTTAGTAAAAGGGTCCTAAGGAACAGCGATATCTCCCACCCCATG
AGCTGTCACGGTTTTATTTACATGGGGTCAGGATTCCACGAGGGTAGTGAACCATTTTAGTCACAAGGGC
AGTGGCTGAAGATCAAGGAGCGGGCAGTGAACTCTCCTGAATCTTCGCCTGCTTCTTCATTCTCCTTCGT
TTAGCTAATAGAATAACTGCTGAGTTGTGAACAGTAAGGTGTATGTGAGGTGCTCGAAAACAAGGTTTCA
GGTGACGCCCCCAGAATAAAATTTGGACGGGGGGTTCAGTGGTGGCATTGTGCTATGACACCAATATAAC
CCTCACAAACCCCTTGGGCAATAAATACTAGTGTAGGAATGAAACATTCTGAATATCTTTAACAATAGAA
ATCCATGGGGTGGGGACAAGCCGTAAAGACTGGATGTCCATCTCACACGAATTTATGGCTATGGGCAACA
CATAATCCTAGTGCAATATGATACTGGGGTTATTAAGATGTGTCCCAGGCAGGGACCAAGACAGGTGAAC
CATGTTGTTACACTCTATTTGTAACAAGGGGAAAGAGAGTGGACGCCGACAGCAGCGGACTCCACTGGTT
GTCTCTAACACCCCCGAAAATTAAACGGGGCTCCACGCCAATGGGGCCCATAAACAAAGACAAGTGGCCA
CTCTTTTTTTTGAAATTGTGGAGTGGGGGCACGCGTCAGCCCCCACACGCCGCCCTGCGGTTTTGGACTG
TAAAATAAGGGTGTAATAACTTGGCTGATTGTAACCCCGCTAACCACTGCGGTCAAACCACTTGCCCACA
AAACCACTAATGGCACCCCGGGGAATACCTGCATAAGTAGGTGGGCGGGCCAAGATAGGGGCGCGATTGC
TGCGATCTGGAGGACAAATTACACACACTTGCGCCTGAGCGCCAAGCACAGGGTTGTTGGTCCTCATATT
CACGAGGTCGCTGAGAGCACGGTGGGCTAATGTTGCCATGGGTAGCATATACTACCCAAATATCTGGATA
GCATATGCTATCCTAATCTATATCTGGGTAGCATAGGCTATCCTAATCTATATCTGGGTAGCATATGCTA
TCCTAATCTATATCTGGGTAGTATATGCTATCCTAATTTATATCTGGGTAGCATAGGCTATCCTAATCTA
TATCTGGGTAGCATATGCTATCCTAATCTATATCTGGGTAGTATATGCTATCCTAATCTGTATCCGGGTA
GCATATGCTATCCTAATAGAGATTAGGGTAGTATATGCTATCCTAATTTATATCTGGGTAGCATATACTA
CCCAAATATCTGGATAGCATATGCTATCCTAATCTATATCTGGGTAGCATATGCTATCCTAATCTATATC
TGGGTAGCATAGGCTATCCTAATCTATATCTGGGTAGCATATGCTATCCTAATCTATATCTGGGTAGTAT
ATGCTATCCTAATTTATATCTGGGTAGCATAGGCTATCCTAATCTATATCTGGGTAGCATATGCTATCCT
AATCTATATCTGGGTAGTATATGCTATCCTAATCTGTATCCGGGTAGCATATGCTATCCTCATGCATATA
CAGTCAGCATATGATACCCAGTAGTAGAGTGGGAGTGCTATCCTTTGCATATGCCGCCACCTCCCAAGGG
GGCGTGAATTTTCGCTGCTTGTCCTTTTCCTGCTGGTTGCTCCCATTCTTAGGTGAATTTAAGGAGGCCA
GGCTAAAGCCGTCGCATGTCTGATTGCTCACCAGGTAAATGTCGCTAATGTTTTCCAACGCGAGAAGGTG
TTGAGCGCGGAGCTGAGTGACGTGACAACATGGGTATGCCCAATTGCCCCATGTTGGGAGGACGAAAATG
GTGACAAGACAGATGGCCAGAAATACACCAACAGCACGCATGATGTCTACTGGGGATTTATTCTTTAGTG
CGGGGGAATACACGGCTTTTAATACGATTGAGGGCGTCTCCTAACAAGTTACATCACTCCTGCCCTTCCT
CACCCTCATCTCCATCACCTCCTTCATCTCCGTCATCTCCGTCATCACCCTCCGCGGCAGCCCCTTCCAC
CATAGGTGGAAACCAGGGAGGCAAATCTACTCCATCGTCAAAGCTGCACACAGTCACCCTGATATTGCAG
GTAGGAGCGGGCTTTGTCATAACAAGGTCCTTAATCGCATCCTTCAAAACCTCAGCAAATATATGAGTTT
GTAAAAAGACCATGAAATAACAGACAATGGACTCCCTTAGCGGGCCAGGTTGTGGGCCGGGTCCAGGGGC
CATTCCAAAGGGGAGACGACTCAATGGTGTAAGACGACATTGTGGAATAGCAAGGGCAGTTCCTCGCCTT
AGGTTGTAAAGGGAGGTCTTACTACCTCCATATACGAACACACCGGCGACCCAAGTTCCTTCGTCGGTAG
TCCTTTCTACGTGACTCCTAGCCAGGAGAGCTCTTAAACCTTCTGCAATGTTCTCAAATTTCGGGTTGGA
ACCTCCTTGACCACGATGCTTTCCAAACCACCCTCCTTTTTTGCGCCTGCCTCCATCACCCTGACCCCGG
GGTCCAGTGCTTGGGCCTTCTCCTGGGTCATCTGCGGGGCCCTGCTCTATCGCTCCCGGGGGCACGTCAG
GCTCACCATCTGGGCCACCTTCTTGGTGGTATTCAAAATAATCGGCTTCCCCTACAGGGTGGAAAAATGG
CCTTCTACCTGGAGGGGGCCTGCGCGGTGGAGACCCGGATGATGATGACTGACTACTGGGACTCCTGGGC
CTCTTTTCTCCACGTCCACGACCTCTCCCCCTGGCTCTTTCACGACTTCCCCCCCTGGCTCTTTCACGTC
CTCTACCCCGGCGGCCTCCACTACCTCCTCGACCCCGGCCTCCACTACCTCCTCGACCCCGGCCTCCACT
GCCTCCTCGACCCCGGCCTCCACCTCCTGCTCCTGCCCCTCCTGCTCCTGCCCCTCCTCCTGCTCCTGCC
CCTCCTGCCCCTCCTGCTCCTGCCCCTCCTGCCCCTCCTG
